Addgene plasmid #203050: Salsa-BC209-P3B5
Purpose: Expression of barcoded reporter plasmid for PRESTO-Salsa; EGFP/BC209
Depositing lab: Noah Palm. Depositing organization: Yale University. Publication: Highly multiplexed bioactivity screening reveals human and microbiota metabolome-GPCRome interactions. Chen H, Rosen CE, Gonzalez-Hernandez JA, Song D, Potempa J, Ring AM, Palm NW. Cell. 2023 Jul 6;186(14):3095-3110.e19. doi: 10.1016/j.cell.2023.05.024. Epub 2023 Jun 14. PubMed 37321219.
Backbone
  Vector backbone: pCER206
  Vector type: Mammalian Expression
Growth in bacteria
  Bacterial resistance: Ampicillin, 100 μg/mL
  Growth temperature: 37°C
  Growth strain: DH5alpha
  Copy number: High Copy
Gene/Insert
  Gene/Insert name: EGFP/BC209
  Species: Synthetic
  Insert size (bp): 730
  Promoter: Tet Response Element (TRE)
  Cloning method: Restriction Enzyme; 5′ cloning site BsrGI (not destroyed); 3′ cloning site HindIII (not destroyed)
  Sequencing primers: 5′ Custom primer (GAAGCGCGATCACATGG)
Terms and licenses: Academic/Nonprofit Terms; Industry Terms: Not Available to Industry
How to cite: Salsa-BC209-P3B5 was a gift from Noah Palm (Addgene plasmid # 203050 ; http://n2t.net/addgene:203050 ; RRID:Addgene_203050)
