[The description below was written by a language model from this plasmid's Addgene catalogue record and pLannotate feature annotations shown in this document.]
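Description:
Salsa-BC209-P3B5 is a mammalian expression reporter plasmid of about 5.1 kb built on the pCER206 backbone, one member of a set of barcoded reporters made for PRESTO-Salsa, a highly multiplexed GPCR bioactivity screening platform. It is propagated in E. coli as a high-copy plasmid through a ColE1/pUC-type origin and is selected with ampicillin via the bla (AmpR) gene and its own promoter. The annotation shows no intact mammalian selection marker. Short hits to lacI, SV40 large T antigen and an aminoglycoside phosphotransferase appear to be backbone remnants rather than functional genes.

The payload is a synthetic EGFP/BC209 insert of roughly 730 bp, cloned between BsrGI and HindIII sites and driven by a tetracycline response element. The feature table places a block of tetO repeats centrally, with a TRE3G-type promoter fragment reading forward into mammalian codon-optimized EGFP. The barcode is not annotated, but the cloning sites and insert name suggest it lies just downstream of EGFP, within the transcribed region. An SV40 poly(A) signal follows, although it is annotated on the opposite strand. On the other side of the tetO block, a minimal CMV promoter points the opposite way toward an MCS fragment, a rabbit β-globin intron and a β-globin poly(A) signal. This resembles a bidirectional Tet-responsive layout whose second arm carries no annotated coding insert.

In use, a tetracycline-controlled transactivator binding the tetO sites would switch on transcription of the EGFP-barcode message. The barcode could then serve as a sequence-readable identifier, allowing many such reporters to be pooled and distinguished. The record does not say which receptor is paired with BC209 or how the transactivator is supplied.
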