Features (pLannotate 1.2.2; 17 found; start..end, strand, type, name):
      2..55      +  CDS            lacI (fragment): lac repressor; lacI; The lac repressor binds to the lac operator to inhibit transcription in E. coli. This inhibition can be relieved by adding lactose or isopropyl-β-D-thiogalactopyranoside (IPTG).
    388..443     -  polyA_signal   β-globin poly(A) signal: rabbit β-globin polyadenylation signal (Gil and Proudfoot, 1987)
    518..640     -  CDS            HBB: HBB_COLGU - Experimental evidence at transcript level: Swiss-Prot protein existence level 2. Involved in oxygen transport from the lung to the various peripheral tissues. From Colobus guereza (Mantled guereza) (Eastern black-and-white colobus monkey).
    644..1216    -  intron         β-globin intron: intron from rabbit β-globin gene
   1312..1343    -  misc_feature   MCS (fragment): pUC18/19 multiple cloning site
   1437..1475    -  promoter       minimal CMV promoter: human cytomegalovirus (CMV) immediate early promoter
   1493..1708    -  protein_bind   tetracycline response element (fragment): contains seven copies of the tetracycline operator tetO tetracycline repressor TetR
   1708..1753    +  promoter       TRE3GV promoter (fragment): 3rd-generation Tet-responsive promoter that can be activated by binding of Tet-On® 3G, optimized for retroviral and lentiviral vectors
   1829..1856    +  misc_feature   MCS (fragment): pBluescript multiple cloning site
   1861..2580    +  CDS            EGFP: the original enhanced GFP (Yang et al., 1996) mammalian codon-optimized
   2591..2613    +  misc_feature   MCS (fragment): pBluescript multiple cloning site
   2627..2761    -  polyA_signal   SV40 poly(A) signal: SV40 polyadenylation signal
   2784..2867    -  CDS            large T antigen (fragment): large T antigen from SV40 (simian virus 40)
   2861..3091    -  CDS            str (fragment): STR_KLEPN - Protein inferred from homology: Swiss-Prot protein existence level 3. The aminoglycoside phosphotransferases achieve inactivation of their antibiotic substrates by phosphorylation. From Klebsiella pneumoniae.
   3210..3314    +  promoter       AmpR promoter: bla
   3315..4175    +  CDS            AmpR: β-lactamase; bla; confers resistance to ampicillin, carbenicillin, and related antibiotics
   4346..4934    +  rep_origin     ori: high-copy-number ColE1/pMB1/pBR322/pUC origin of replication
>Addgene plasmid #203050 | Salsa-BC209-P3B5 | addgene full sequence | sequence record 421398 | Addgene NGS Result
AGCGCCCAATACGCAAACCGCCTCTCCCCGCGCGTTGGCCGATTCATTAATGCAGTCGAGGGATCTCCAT
AAGAGAAGAGGGACAGCTATGACTGGGAGTAGTCAGGAGAGGAGGAAAAATCTGGCTAGTAAAACATGTA
AGGAAAATTTTAGGGATGTTAAAGAAAAAAATAACACAAAACAAAATATAAAAAAAATCTAACCTCAAGT
CAAGGCTTTTCTATGGAATAAGGAATGGACAGCAGGGGGCTGTTTCATATACTGATGACCTCTTTATAGC
CAACCTTTGTTCATGGCAGCCAGCATATGGGCATATGTTGCCAAACTCTAAACCAAATACTCATTCTGAT
GTTTTAAATGATTTGCCCTCCCATATGTCCTTCCGAGTGAGAGACACAAAAAATTCCAACACACTATTGC
AATGAAAATAAATTTCCTTTATTAGCCAGAAGTCAGATGCTCAAGGGGCTTCATGATGTCCCCATAATTT
TTGGCAGAGGGAAAAAGATCGATCTCAGTGGTATTTGTGAGCCAGGGCATTGGCCACACCAGCCACCACC
TTCTGATAGGCAGCCTGCACCTGAGGAGTGAATTCTTTGCCAAAATGATGAGACAGCACAACAACCAGCA
CGTTGCCCAGGAGCTGTAGGAAAGAGAAGAAGGCATGAACATGGTTAGCAGAGGGGCCCGGTTTGGACTC
AGAGTATTTTATCCTCATCTCAAACAGTGTATATCATTGTAACCATAAAGAGAAAGGCAGGATGATGACC
AGGGTGTAGTTGTTTCTACCAATAAGAATATTTCCACGCCAGCCAGAATTTATATGCAGAAATATTCTAC
CTTATCATTTAATTATAACAATTGTTCTCTAAAACTGTGCTGAAGTACAATATAATATACCCTGATTGCC
TTGAAAAAAAAGTGATTAGAGAAAGTACTTACAATCTGACAAATAAACAAAAGTGAATTTAAAAATTCGT
TACAAATGCAAGCTAAAGTTTAACGAAAAAGTTACAGAAAATGAAAAGAAAATAAGAGGAGACAATGGTT
GTCAACAGAGTAGAAAGTGAAAGAAACAAAATTATCATGAGGGTCCATGGTGATACAAGGGACATCTTCC
CATTCTAAACAACACCCTGAAAACTTTGCCCCCTCCATATAACATGAATTTTACAATAGCGAAAAAGAAA
GAACAATCAAGGGTCCCCAAACTCACCCTGAAGTTCTCAGCTCTAGAGATATCGTCGAGGCCGCGCTAGC
GTTTAAACTGTCGACCTTAATTAAGAGATCTGCTCGAGGCGCGTCAGCTGACTAGAGGATCCCCGGGTAC
CGAGCTCGAATTCGGGGCCGCGGAGGCTGGATCGGTCCCGGTGTCTTCTATGGAGGTCAAAACAGCGTGG
ATGGCGTCTCCAGGCGATCTGACGGTTCACTAAACGAGCTCTGCTTATATAGGCCTCCCACCGTACACGC
CTACCTCGACCCGGGTACCGAGCTCGACTTTCACTTTTCTCTATCACTGATAGGGAGTGGTAAACTCGAC
TTTCACTTTTCTCTATCACTGATAGGGAGTGGTAAACTCGACTTTCACTTTTCTCTATCACTGATAGGGA
GTGGTAAACTCGACTTTCACTTTTCTCTATCACTGATAGGGAGTGGTAAACTCGACTTTCACTTTTCTCT
ATCACTGATAGGGAGTGGTAAACTCGACCTATATAAGCAGAGCTCGTTTAGTGAACCGTCAGATCGCCTG
GAGACGCCATCCACGCTGTTTTGACCTCCATAGAAGACACCGGGACCGATCCAGCCTCCGCGGCCCCGAA
TTCCTGCAGCGGCCGCTCTAGAACTAGTGGATCCCCGCGGATGGTGAGCAAGGGCGAGGAGCTGTTCACC
GGGGTGGTGCCCATCCTGGTCGAGCTGGACGGCGACGTAAACGGCCACAAGTTCAGCGTGTCCGGCGAGG
GCGAGGGCGATGCCACCTACGGCAAGCTGACCCTGAAGTTCATCTGCACCACCGGCAAGCTGCCCGTGCC
CTGGCCCACCCTCGTGACCACCCTGACCTACGGCGTGCAGTGCTTCAGCCGCTACCCCGACCACATGAAG
CAGCACGACTTCTTCAAGTCCGCCATGCCCGAAGGCTACGTCCAGGAGCGCACCATCTTCTTCAAGGACG
ACGGCAACTACAAGACCCGCGCCGAGGTGAAGTTCGAGGGCGACACCCTGGTGAACCGCATCGAGCTGAA
GGGCATCGACTTCAAGGAGGACGGCAACATCCTGGGGCACAAGCTGGAGTACAACTACAACAGCCACAAC
GTCTATATCATGGCCGACAAGCAGAAGAACGGCATCAAGGTGAACTTCAAGATCCGCCACAACATCGAGG
ACGGCAGCGTGCAGCTCGCCGACCACTACCAGCAGAACACCCCCATCGGCGACGGCCCCGTGCTGCTGCC
CGACAACCACTACCTGAGCACCCAGTCCGCCCTGAGCAAAGACCCCAACGAGAAGCGCGATCACATGGTC
CTGCTGGAGTTCGTGACCGCCGCCGGGATCACTCTCGGCATGGACGAGCTGTACAAGTAACCGTACAACT
GAATTCGATATCAAGCTTGTCGACCTAGTTCTAGAGGATCCAGACATGATAAGATACATTGATGAGTTTG
GACAAACCACAACTAGAATGCAGTGAAAAAAATGCTTTATTTGTGAAATTTGTGATGCTATTGCTTTATT
TGTAACCATTATAAGCTGCAATAAACAAGTTAACAACAACAATTGCATTCATTTTATGTTTCAGGTTCAG
GGGGAGGTGTGGGAGGTTTTTTAAAGCAAGTAAAACCTCTACAAATGTGGTATGGCTGATTATGATCCTG
CAAGCCTCGTCGTCCTGGCCGGACCACGCTATCTGTGCAAGGTCCCCGGCCCCGGACGCGCGCTCCATGA
GCAGAGCGCCCGCCGCCGAGGCGAAGACTCGGGCGGCGCCCTGCCCGTCCCACCAGGTCAACAGGCGGTA
ACCGGCCTCTTCATCGGGAATGCGCGCGACCTTCAGCATCGCCGGCATGTCCCCCTGGCGGACGGGAAGT
ATCCAGCTCGACCAAGCTGGCCGCGTCGAGTGAAGACGAAAGGGCCTCGTGATACGCCTATTTTTATAGG
TTAATGTCATGATAATAATGGTTTCTTAGACGTCAGGTGGCACTTTTCGGGGAAATGTGCGCGGAACCCC
TATTTGTTTATTTTTCTAAATACATTCAAATATGTATCCGCTCATGAGACAATAACCCTGATAAATGCTT
CAATAATATTGAAAAAGGAAGAGTATGAGTATTCAACATTTCCGTGTCGCCCTTATTCCCTTTTTTGCGG
CATTTTGCCTTCCTGTTTTTGCTCACCCAGAAACGCTGGTGAAAGTAAAAGATGCTGAAGATCAGTTGGG
TGCACGAGTGGGTTACATCGAACTGGATCTCAACAGCGGTAAGATCCTTGAGAGTTTTCGCCCCGAAGAA
CGTTTTCCAATGATGAGCACTTTTAAAGTTCTGCTATGTGGCGCGGTATTATCCCGTGTTGACGCCGGGC
AAGAGCAACTCGGTCGCCGCATACACTATTCTCAGAATGACTTGGTTGAGTACTCACCAGTCACAGAAAA
GCATCTTACGGATGGCATGACAGTAAGAGAATTATGCAGTGCTGCCATAACCATGAGTGATAACACTGCG
GCCAACTTACTTCTGACAACGATCGGAGGACCGAAGGAGCTAACCGCTTTTTTGCACAACATGGGGGATC
ATGTAACTCGCCTTGATCGTTGGGAACCGGAGCTGAATGAAGCCATACCAAACGACGAGCGTGACACCAC
GATGCCTGTAGCAATGGCAACAACGTTGCGCAAACTATTAACTGGCGAACTACTTACTCTAGCTTCCCGG
CAACAATTAATAGACTGGATGGAGGCGGATAAAGTTGCAGGACCACTTCTGCGCTCGGCCCTTCCGGCTG
GCTGGTTTATTGCTGATAAATCTGGAGCCGGTGAGCGTGGGTCTCGCGGTATCATTGCAGCACTGGGGCC
AGATGGTAAGCCCTCCCGTATCGTAGTTATCTACACGACGGGGAGTCAGGCAACTATGGATGAACGAAAT
AGACAGATCGCTGAGATAGGTGCCTCACTGATTAAGCATTGGTAACTGTCAGACCAAGTTTACTCATATA
TACTTTAGATTGATTTAAAACTTCATTTTTAATTTAAAAGGATCTAGGTGAAGATCCTTTTTGATAATCT
CATGACCAAAATCCCTTAACGTGAGTTTTCGTTCCACTGAGCGTCAGACCCCGTAGAAAAGATCAAAGGA
TCTTCTTGAGATCCTTTTTTTCTGCGCGTAATCTGCTGCTTGCAAACAAAAAAACCACCGCTACCAGCGG
TGGTTTGTTTGCCGGATCAAGAGCTACCAACTCTTTTTCCGAAGGTAACTGGCTTCAGCAGAGCGCAGAT
ACCAAATACTGTTCTTCTAGTGTAGCCGTAGTTAGGCCACCACTTCAAGAACTCTGTAGCACCGCCTACA
TACCTCGCTCTGCTAATCCTGTTACCAGTGGCTGCTGCCAGTGGCGATAAGTCGTGTCTTACCGGGTTGG
ACTCAAGACGATAGTTACCGGATAAGGCGCAGCGGTCGGGCTGAACGGGGGGTTCGTGCACACAGCCCAG
CTTGGAGCGAACGACCTACACCGAACTGAGATACCTACAGCGTGAGCTATGAGAAAGCGCCACGCTTCCC
GAAGGGAGAAAGGCGGACAGGTATCCGGTAAGCGGCAGGGTCGGAACAGGAGAGCGCACGAGGGAGCTTC
CAGGGGGAAACGCCTGGTATCTTTATAGTCCTGTCGGGTTTCGCCACCTCTGACTTGAGCGTCGATTTTT
GTGATGCTCGTCAGGGGGGCGGAGCCTATGGAAAAACGCCAGCAACGCGGCCTTTTTACGGTTCCTGGCC
TTTTGCTGGCCTTTTGCTCACATGTTCTTTCCTGCGTTATCCCCTGATTCTGTGGATAACCGTATTACCG
CCTTTGAGTGAGCTGATACCGCTCGCCGCAGCCGAACGACCGAGCGCAGCGAGTCAGTGAGCGAGGAAGC
GGAAG
