>Addgene plasmid #203050 | Salsa-BC209-P3B5 | depositor partial sequence | sequence record 393923 | BC209
CCGTACAACT
